Addgene plasmid #21806: pDest472 SHP-1 S591D
Depositing lab: Stephen Shaw. Depositing organization: National Cancer Institute (NCI). Publication: Rapid T cell receptor-mediated SHP-1 S591 phosphorylation regulates SHP-1 cellular localization and phosphatase activity. Liu Y, Kruhlak MJ, Hao JJ, Shaw S. J Leukoc Biol. 2007 Sep . 82(3):742-51. 10.1189/jlb.1206736 PubMed 17575265.
Backbone
  Vector backbone: pDest472
  Backbone size w/o insert (bp): 7420
  Vector type: Mammalian Expression
Growth in bacteria
  Bacterial resistance: Ampicillin, 100 μg/mL
  Growth temperature: 37°C
  Growth strain: DH5alpha
  Copy number: High Copy
Gene/Insert
  Gene/Insert name: SHP-1
  Species: H. sapiens (human)
  Insert size (bp): 1785
  Mutation: changed Serine 591 to Aspartic Acid
  Entrez Gene: PTPN6 (a.k.a. HCP, HCPH, HPTP1C, PTP-1C, SH-PTP1, SHP-1, SHP-1L, SHP1)
  Tag / fusion protein: GFP (C terminal on backbone)
  Cloning method: Restriction Enzyme; 5′ cloning site gataway cloning (not destroyed); 3′ cloning site gataway cloning (not destroyed)
  Sequencing primers: 5′ n/a
Resource information
  A portion of this plasmid was derived from a plasmid made by: Plasmids are derived from a construct originally from Dr. Taolin Yi
Terms and licenses: Academic/Nonprofit Terms; Industry Terms: Not Available to Industry
How to cite: pDest472 SHP-1 S591D was a gift from Stephen Shaw (Addgene plasmid # 21806 ; http://n2t.net/addgene:21806 ; RRID:Addgene_21806)
