[The description below was written by a language model from this plasmid's Addgene catalogue record.]
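Description:
pDest472 SHP-1 S591D is a mammalian expression plasmid built on the pDest472 backbone (about 7.4 kb without insert), a Gateway destination-type vector. It is propagated in E. coli as a high-copy plasmid under ampicillin selection. The record lists the cloning method as restriction enzyme but gives Gateway cloning for both the 5′ and 3′ sites, so the insert was most likely introduced by Gateway recombination. The record does not state the promoter driving expression, the origin of replication, or whether a mammalian selection marker is present, and no feature table is available to fill in these details.

The insert is the human protein tyrosine phosphatase SHP-1 (gene PTPN6), roughly 1.8 kb, carrying a point mutation that changes serine 591 to aspartic acid. Replacing a phosphorylatable serine with an acidic residue is a standard way to mimic constitutive phosphorylation at that site. The coding sequence is fused at its C terminus to GFP supplied by the backbone, so the mutant protein can be followed by fluorescence in living or fixed cells. The insert derives in part from an earlier SHP-1 construct made in another laboratory.

According to the associated publication, which concerns rapid T cell receptor-triggered phosphorylation of SHP-1 at S591 and its effects on localization and phosphatase activity, this construct is suited to examining how a phosphomimetic change at this residue alters the subcellular distribution and catalytic function of SHP-1 in transfected mammalian cells, presumably in comparison with wild-type or other S591 variants.
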