>Addgene plasmid #21806 | pDest472 SHP-1 S591D | addgene partial sequence | sequence record 27567 | 21806 with GFP-R
TTCTTCTCCTTTGCTAGCCATTCTAGATCGAACCACTTTGTACAAGAAAGCTGGGTCGGCGCGCCCACCC
TTCTTCCTCTTGAGGTCACCCTTGCTCTTCTCCTTGTCTGCTGACCGCTGCTTCTTCACTTTCTCCTCCC
TCTTGTTCTTAGTGTGCAGGTTCTCATACACATCCTCCTTGTGTTTGGACGAGGTGCGGGAGGCCTTGGC
ATGGGCATTCTTCATGGCTGGGGGATAGGTGATGTTCCCGTACTCCGACTCCTGGCCCTTCTGCGACTGC
AGGACCTCCAGCTTCTTCTTAGTGGTTTCAATGAACTGGGCGATGGCCACGTAGATGAACTTGTACTGCG
CCTCCGTCTGCACCATGCCCGAGCGCTGCGCCCGCACCATCTGGATGGTCTTCTGGATGTCAATGTCACA
GTCCAGGCCCTTGGTGGAGATGTTCTCCATGAGCATGTCGATGACAATGATGGTGCCTGTGCGGCCGATG
CCGGCGCTGCAGTGCACGATGATGGGCCCTGCGTGAGGCAGACTTTCCTGCCGCTGGTTGATCTGGTCCA
GGAAGCTGAGGACACCCCCAGGCTCACTGGGGACCCCATGGTCGGGCCAGCTCAGGTACTGGTAATGCCA
GATCTCCCGAATCAGGTCTCCATTGTCCAGCGGGGAGACCTGTAAGGTACGGAGTTTGTATTCGGTTGTG
TCATGCTCCCCG
